>Addgene plasmid #175830 | pFX-β-tubulin-iRFP | addgene full sequence | sequence record 354725 | Addgene NGS Result
TAGTTATTAATAGTAATCAATTACGGGGTCATTAGTTCATAGCCCATATATGGAGTTCCGCGTTACATAA
CTTACGGTAAATGGCCCGCCTGGCTGACCGCCCAACGACCCCCGCCCATTGACGTCAATAATGACGTATG
TTCCCATAGTAACGCCAATAGGGACTTTCCATTGACGTCAATGGGTGGAGTATTTACGGTAAACTGCCCA
CTTGGCAGTACATCAAGTGTATCATATGCCAAGTACGCCCCCTATTGACGTCAATGACGGTAAATGGCCC
GCCTGGCATTATGCCCAGTACATGACCTTATGGGACTTTCCTACTTGGCAGTACATCTACGTATTAGTCA
TCGCTATTACCATGGTGATGCGGTTTTGGCAGTACATCAATGGGCGTGGATAGCGGTTTGACTCACGGGG
ATTTCCAAGTCTCCACCCCATTGACGTCAATGGGAGTTTGTTTTGGCACCAAAATCAACGGGACTTTCCA
AAATGTCGTAACAACTCCGCCCCATTGACGCAAATGGGCGGTAGGCGTGTACGGTGGGAGGTCTATATAA
GCAGAGCTGGTTTAGTGAACCGTCAGATCCGCTAGCGCTACCGGTTCTAGAGCCATGCTCGAGACCACCA
TGAGGGAAATCGTGCACTTGCAGGCCGGGCAGTGCGGCAACCAAATCGGCGCCAAGTTTTGGGAGGTGAT
CAGCGATGAGCACGGCATCGACCCCACGGGCACCTACCACGGGGACAGCGACCTGCAGCTGGAACGCATC
AACGTGTACTACAATGAGGCCACCGGCGGCAAGTACGTGCCCCGCGCCGTGCTCGTGGATCTGGAGCCCG
GCACCATGGACTCCGTGCGCTCGGGGCCCTTCGGGCAGATCTTCCGGCCGGACAACTTCGTTTTCGGTCA
GAGTGGTGCTGGGAACAACTGGGCCAAGGGGCACTACACAGAAGGCGCGGAGCTGGTGGACTCGGTGCTG
GATGTTGTGAGAAAGGAGGCTGAGAGCTGTGACTGCCTGCAGGGTTTCCAGCTGACCCACTCCCTGGGTG
GGGGGACTGGGTCTGGGATGGGTACCCTCCTCATCAGCAAGATCCGGGAGGAGTACCCAGACAGGATCAT
GAACACGTTTAGTGTGGTGCCTTCGCCCAAAGTGTCAGACACAGTGGTGGAGCCCTACAACGCCACCCTC
TCAGTCCACCAGCTCGTAGAAAACACAGACGAGACCTACTGCATTGATAACGAAGCTCTCTACGACATTT
GCTTCAGAACCCTAAAGCTGACCACGCCCACCTATGGTGACCTGAACCACCTGGTGTCTGCTACCATGAG
TGGGGTCACCACCTGCCTGCGCTTCCCAGGCCAGCTCAATGCTGACCTGCGGAAGCTGGCTGTGAACATG
GTCCCGTTTCCCCGGCTGCACTTCTTCATGCCCGGCTTTGCCCCACTGACCAGCCGGGGCAGCCAGCAGT
ACCGGGCGCTGACCGTGCCCGAGCTCACCCAGCAGATGTTTGATGCCAAGAACATGATGGCTGCCTGCGA
CCCCCGCCATGGCCGCTACCTGACGGTTGCCGCCGTGTTCAGGGGCCGCATGTCCATGAAGGAGGTGGAT
GAGCAAATGCTTAATGTCCAAAACAAAAACAGCAGCTATTTTGTTGAGTGGATCCCCAACAATGTGAAAA
CGGCTGTCTGTGACATCCCACCTCGGGGGCTAAAAATGTCCGCCACCTTCATTGGCAACAGCACGGCCAT
CCAGGAGCTGTTCAAGCGCATCTCCGAGCAGTTCACGGCCATGTTCCGGCGCAAGGCCTTCCTGCACTGG
TACACGGGCGAGGGCATGGACGAGATGGAGTTCACCGAGGCCGAGAGCAACATGAATGACCTGGTGTCCG
AGTACCAGCAGTACCAGGATGCCACAGCCGAGGAGGAGGGCGAGTTCGAGGAGGAGGCTGAGGAGGAGGT
GGCCTGCGGCCGCGGAGGATCCGGAGGAGAATTCACCATGGCCGAAGGGAGCGTGGCAAGACAGCCCGAT
CTGCTGACATGCGACGACGAACCAATCCACATTCCAGGAGCTATCCAGCCTCATGGACTGCTGCTGGCTC
TGGCCGCTGACATGACTATCGTGGCAGGCTCTGATAACCTGCCAGAGCTGACCGGGCTGGCTATCGGAGC
ACTGATTGGCCGGTCCGCAGCCGACGTGTTCGATTCTGAGACTCACAATAGACTGACCATCGCCCTGGCT
GAACCTGGGGCTGCAGTGGGAGCCCCAATTACCGTCGGCTTCACAATGCGAAAGGACGCTGGCTTTATCG
GGTCCTGGCACCGCCATGATCAGCTGATTTTTCTGGAGCTGGAACCACCTCAGAGAGACGTGGCAGAGCC
ACAGGCTTTCTTTCGGAGAACAAACAGCGCCATCAGGCGCCTGCAGGCCGCTGAGACTCTGGAATCCGCT
TGCGCAGCCGCTGCACAGGAAGTGAGGAAGATCACCGGGTTCGATCGCGTCATGATCTACAGATTCGCCT
CAGACTTTAGCGGAGAAGTGATCGCAGAAGATCGCTGTGCCGAGGTCGAAAGTAAACTGGGCCTGCATTA
CCCAGCCTCAACCGTGCCTGCACAGGCACGACGGCTGTATACAATCAACCCCGTGCGGATCATTCCCGAC
ATTAATTACAGACCAGTGCCCGTCACACCTGACCTGAACCCAGTGACTGGGAGGCCCATCGATCTGAGCT
TCGCCATTCTGCGCAGCGTGTCCCCTGTCCACCTGGAGTTTATGAGGAATATCGGAATGCATGGCACCAT
GTCTATCAGTATTCTGAGAGGCGAAAGGCTGTGGGGGCTGATCGTGTGCCACCATCGGACACCTTACTAT
GTGGACCTGGACGGCAGGCAGGCTTGTGAACTGGTGGCTCAGGTGCTGGCTTGGCAGATTGGCGTGATGG
AAGAAAGATCTCTGACTGACTGAGATGCGCGGATGTCGAACGGCAGTTCGGCCGAATAGGCCGACAGCCG
GCCGTCGGCCGACGACACGGCCAGGGCCGGCGGGGATCCACCGGATCTAGATAACTGATCATAATCAGCC
ATACCACATTTGTAGAGGTTTTACTTGCTTTAAAAAACCTCCCACACCTCCCCCTGAACCTGAAACATAA
AATGAATGCAATTGTTGTTGTTAACTTGTTTATTGCAGCTTATAATGGTTACAAATAAAGCAATAGCATC
ACAAATTTCACAAATAAAGCATTTTTTTCACTGCATTCTAGTTGTGGTTTGTCCAAACTCATCAATGTAT
CTTAAGGCGTAAATTGTAAGCGTTAATATTTTGTTAAAATTCGCGTTAAATTTTTGTTAAATCAGCTCAT
TTTTTAACCAATAGGCCGAAATCGGCAAAATCCCTTATAAATCAAAAGAATAGACCGAGATAGGGT
[37 nt withheld, positions 3427-3463]
AAAGAACGTGGACTCCAACGTCAAAGG
[49 nt withheld, positions 3491-3539]
T
[91 nt withheld, positions 3541-3631]
G
[124 nt withheld, positions 3633-3756]
CAGGTGGCACTTTTCGGGGAAATGTGCGCGGAACCCCTATTTGTTTATTTTTCTAAATACATTCAAATAT
GTATCCGCTCATGAGACAATAACCCTGATAAATGCTTCAATAATATTGAAAAAGGAAGAGTCCTGAGGCG
GAAAGAACCAGCTGTGGAATGTGTGTCAGTTAGGGTGTGGAAAGTCCCCAGGCTCCCCAGCAGGCAGAAG
TATGCAAAGCATGCATCTCAATTAGTCAGCAACCAGGTGTGGAAAGTCCCCAGGCTCCCCAGCAGGCAGA
AGTATGCAAAGCATGCATCTCAATTAGTCAGCAACCATAGTCCCGCCCCTAACTCCGCCCATCCCGCCCC
TAACTCCGCCCAGTTCCGCCCATTCTCCGCCCCATGGCTGACTAATTTTTTTTATTTATGCAGAGGCCGA
GGCCGCCTCGGCCTCTGAGCTATTCCAGAAGTAGTGAGGAGGCTTTTTTGGAGGCCTAGGCTTTTGCAAA
GATCGATCAAGAGACAGGATGAGGATCGTTTCGCATGATTGAACAAGATGGATTGCACGCAGGTTCTCCG
GCCGCTTGGGTGGAGAGGCTATTCGGCTATGACTGGGCACAACAGACAATCGGCTGCTCTGATGCCGCCG
TGTTCCGGCTGTCAGCGCAGGGGCGCCCGGTTCTTTTTGTCAAGACCGACCTGTCCGGTGCCCTGAATGA
ACTGCAAGACGAGGCAGCGCGGCTATCGTGGCTGGCCACGACGGGCGTTCCTTGCGCAGCTGTGCTCGAC
GTTGTCACTGAAGCGGGAAGGGACTGGCTGCTATTGGGCGAAGTGCCGGGGCAGGATCTCCTGTCATCTC
ACCTTGCTCCTGCCGAGAAAGTATCCATCATGGCTGATGCAATGCGGCGGCTGCATACGCTTGATCCGGC
TACCTGCCCATTCGACCACCAAGCGAAACATCGCATCGAGCGAGCACGTACTCGGATGGAAGCCGGTCTT
GTCGATCAGGATGATCTGGACGAAGAGCATCAGGGGCTCGCGCCAGCCGAACTGTTCGCCAGGCTCAAGG
CGAGCATGCCCGACGGCGAGGATCTCGTCGTGACCCATGGCGATGCCTGCTTGCCGAATATCATGGTGGA
AAATGGCCGCTTTTCTGGATTCATCGACTGTGGCCGGCTGGGTGTGGCGGACCGCTATCAGGACATAGCG
TTGGCTACCCGTGATATTGCTGAAGAGCTTGGCGGCGAATGGGCTGACCGCTTCCTCGTGCTTTACGGTA
TCGCCGCTCCCGATTCGCAGCGCATCGCCTTCTATCGCCTTCTTGACGAGTTCTTCTGAGCGGGACTCTG
GGGTTCGAAATGACCGACCAAGCGACGCCCAACCTGCCATCACGAGATTTCGATTCCACCGCCGCCTTCT
ATGAAAGGTTGGGCTTCGGAATCGTTTTCCGGGACGCCGGCTGGATGATCCTCCAGCGCGGGGATCTCAT
GCTGGAGTTCTTCGCCCACCCTAGGGGGAGGCTAACTGAAACACGGAAGGAGACAATACCGGAAGGAACC
CGCGCTATGACGGCAATAAAAAGACAGAATAAAACGCACGGTGTTGGGTCGTTTGTTCATAAACGCGGGG
TTCGGTCCCAGGGCTGGCACTCTGTCGATACCCCACCGAGACCCCATTGGGGCCAATACGCCCGCGTTTC
TTCCTTTTCCCCACCCCACCCCCCAAGTTCGGGTGAAGGCCCAGGGCTCGCAGCCAACGTCGGGGCGGCA
GGCCCTGCCATAGCCTCAGGTTACTCATATATACTTTAGATTGATTTAAAACTTCATTTTTAATTTAAAA
GGATCTAGGTGAAGATCCTTTTTGATAATCTCATGACCAAAATCCCTTAACGTGAGTTTTCGTTCCACTG
AGCGTCAGACCCCGTAGAAAAGATCAAAGGATCTTCTTGAGATCCTTTTTTTCTGCGCGTAATCTGCTGC
TTGCAAACAAAAAAACCACCGCTACCAGCGGTGGTTTGTTTGCCGGATCAAGAGCTACCAACTCTTTTTC
CGAAGGTAACTGGCTTCAGCAGAGCGCAGATACCAAATACTGTTCTTCTAGTGTAGCCGTAGTTAGGCCA
CCACTTCAAGAACTCTGTAGCACCGCCTACATACCTCGCTCTGCTAATCCTGTTACCAGTGGCTGCTGCC
AGTGGCGATAAGTCGTGTCTTACCGGGTTGGACTCAAGACGATAGTTACCGGATAAGGCGCAGCGGTCGG
GCTGAACGGGGGGTTCGTGCACACAGCCCAGCTTGGAGCGAACGACCTACACCGAACTGAGATACCTACA
GCGTGAGCTATGAGAAAGCGCCACGCTTCCCGAAGGGAGAAAGGCGGACAGGTATCCGGTAAGCGGCAGG
GTCGGAACAGGAGAGCGCACGAGGGAGCTTCCAGGGGGAAACGCCTGGTATCTTTATAGTCCTGTCGGGT
TTCGCCACCTCTGACTTGAGCGTCGATTTTTGTGATGCTCGTCAGGGGGGCGGAGCCTATGGAAAAACGC
CAGCAACGCGGCCTTTTTACGGTTCCTGGCCTTTTGCTGGCCTTTTGCTCACATGTTCTTTCCTGCGTTA
TCCCCTGATTCTGTGGATAACCGTATTACCGCCATGCAT
Features (pLannotate 1.2.2; 14 found; start..end, strand, type, name):
     61..364     +  enhancer       CMV enhancer: human cytomegalovirus immediate early enhancer
    365..568     +  promoter       CMV promoter: human cytomegalovirus (CMV) immediate early promoter
    630..1964    +  CDS            TUBB4B: TBB4B_HUMAN - Also known as TUBB2C. Experimental evidence at protein level: Swiss-Prot protein existence level 1. Tubulin is the major constituent of microtubules. It binds two moles of GTP, one at an exchangeable site on the beta chain and one at a non-exchangeable site on the alpha chain. From Homo sapiens (Human).
   1998..2945    +  CDS            iRFP713: iRFP713 is a basic (constitutively fluorescent) near ir fluorescent protein published in 2011, derived from Rhodopseudomonas palustris. It has low acid sensitivity. It requires the cofactor biliverdin for fluorescence.
   3066..3150    +  CDS            large T antigen (fragment): large T antigen from SV40 (simian virus 40)
   3173..3294    +  polyA_signal   SV40 poly(A) signal: SV40 polyadenylation signal
   3328..3756    -  rep_origin     f1 ori (sequence partly withheld): f1 bacteriophage origin of replication; arrow indicates direction of (+) strand synthesis
   3783..3887    +  promoter       AmpR promoter: bla
   3889..4246    +  promoter       SV40 promoter: SV40 enhancer and early promoter
   4281..5075    +  CDS            NeoR/KanR: aminoglycoside phosphotransferase from Tn5; aph(3')-II (or nptII); confers resistance to neomycin, kanamycin, and G418 (Geneticin®)
   5096..5248    +  CDS            ble (fragment): BLE_KLEPN - Experimental evidence at protein level: Swiss-Prot protein existence level 1. Binding protein with a strong affinity to the bleomycin family of antibiotics. Binds to CL990; an antimitotic-antibiotic compound. From Klebsiella pneumoniae.
   5307..5354    +  polyA_signal   HSV TK poly(A) signal: herpes simplex virus thymidine kinase polyadenylation signal (Cole and Stacy, 1985)
   5445..5461    -  polyA_signal   bGH poly(A) signal (fragment): bovine growth hormone polyadenylation signal
   5683..6271    +  rep_origin     ori: high-copy-number ColE1/pMB1/pBR322/pUC origin of replication
