[The description below was written by a language model from this plasmid's Addgene catalogue record and pLannotate feature annotations shown in this document.]
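Description:
pFX-β-tubulin-iRFP is a mammalian expression plasmid of about 6.4 kb, built on the pFX backbone, that produces a near-infrared fluorescent protein targeted to microtubules. It is maintained in E. coli at high copy through a ColE1/pUC-type origin and also carries an f1 phage origin. One NeoR/KanR gene (Tn5 aminoglycoside phosphotransferase) provides selection in both hosts. A bacterial bla-type promoter placed directly upstream of an SV40 enhancer/early promoter drives this gene, so it confers kanamycin resistance in bacteria and G418 resistance in transfected mammalian cells. The HSV thymidine kinase polyadenylation signal terminates the marker transcript. The short ble, bGH poly(A) and SV40 large T antigen fragments in the annotation appear to be backbone remnants flanking the marker and SV40 polyadenylation regions, not functional elements.

The expression cassette uses the human cytomegalovirus immediate early enhancer and promoter to drive a fusion open reading frame. Human β-tubulin class IVb (TUBB4B) forms the N-terminal portion, followed after a short linker region by iRFP713. The SV40 polyadenylation signal ends the transcript. iRFP713 is a bacteriophytochrome-derived protein from Rhodopseudomonas palustris, and its fluorescence depends on the cofactor biliverdin. The tubulin moiety acts as the targeting sequence, since the fusion is expected to incorporate into the microtubule lattice and label the cytoskeleton in the near-infrared channel. The insert was cloned by restriction digestion with an XhoI site retained at its 5′ end.

The stated purpose is to express microtubule-targeted iRFP in mammalian cells. The associated publication examined how the folding behaviour of fluorescent proteins affects the subcellular localization of fusion proteins, which suggests the construct was one of a set of organelle- or structure-targeted reporters.
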