Addgene plasmid #175830: pFX-β-tubulin-iRFP
Purpose: Express iRFP with microtubule-targeting sequence in mammalian cells
Depositing lab: Yusuke Ohba. Publication: Folding Latency of Fluorescent Proteins Affects the Mitochondrial Localization of Fusion Proteins. Kashiwagi S, Fujioka Y, Satoh AO, Yoshida A, Fujioka M, Nepal P, Tsuzuki A, Aoki O, Paudel S, Sasajima H, Ohba Y. Cell Struct Funct. 2019 Dec 26;44(2):183-194. doi: 10.1247/csf.19028. Epub 2019 Nov 15. PubMed 31735740.
Backbone
  Vector backbone: pFX
  Backbone size w/o insert (bp): 4000
  Total vector size (bp): 6300
  Vector type: Mammalian Expression
  Selectable markers: Neomycin (select with G418)
Growth in bacteria
  Bacterial resistance: Kanamycin, 50 μg/mL
  Growth temperature: 37°C
  Growth strain: DH5alpha
  Copy number: High Copy
Gene/Insert
  Gene/Insert name: iRFP with microtuble-targeting sequence
  Insert size (bp): 2300
  Promoter: CMV
  Tag / fusion protein: human tubulin beta 4B class IVb;TUBB4B (N terminal on insert)
  Cloning method: Restriction Enzyme; 5′ cloning site XhoI (not destroyed); 3′ cloning site none (unknown if destroyed)
  Sequencing primers: 5′ none; 3′ none
Terms and licenses: Academic/Nonprofit Terms; Industry Terms: Not Available to Industry
How to cite: pFX-β-tubulin-iRFP was a gift from Yusuke Ohba (Addgene plasmid # 175830 ; http://n2t.net/addgene:175830 ; RRID:Addgene_175830)
